>Addgene plasmid #11930 | Cerulean-GalT | depositor full sequence | sequence record 7134 | Author sequence
TAGTTATTAATAGTAATCAATTACGGGGTCATTAGTTCATAGCCCATATATGGAGTTCCGCGTTACATAA
CTTACGGTAAATGGCCCGCCTGGCTGACCGCCCAACGACCCCCGCCCATTGACGTCAATAATGACGTATG
TTCCCATAGTAACGCCAATAGGGACTTTCCATTGACGTCAATGGGTGGAGTATTTACGGTAAACTGCCCA
CTTGGCAGTACATCAAGTGTATCATATGCCAAGTACGCCCCCTATTGACGTCAATGACGGTAAATGGCCC
GCCTGGCATTATGCCCAGTACATGACCTTATGGGACTTTCCTACTTGGCAGTACATCTACGTATTAGTCA
TCGCTATTACCATGGTGATGCGGTTTTGGCAGTACATCAATGGGCGTGGATAGCGGTTTGACTCACGGGG
ATTTCCAAGTCTCCACCCCATTGACGTCAATGGGAGTTTGTTTTGGCACCAAAATCAACGGGACTTTCCA
AAATGTCGTAACAACTCCGCCCCATTGACGCAAATGGGCGGTAGGCGTGTACGGTGGGAGGTCTATATAA
GCAGAGCTGGTTTAGTGAACCGTCAGATCCGCTAGCGCTACCGGACTCAGATCTCGAGCTCGCCACCATG
AGGCTTCGGGAGCCGCTCCTGAGCGGCAGCGCCGCGATGCCAGGCGCGTCCCTACAGCGGGCCTGCCGCC
TGCTCGTGGCCGTCTGCGCTCTGCACCTTGGCGTCACCCTCGTTTACTACCTGGCTGGCCGCGACCTGAG
CCGCCTGCCCCAACTGGTCGGAGTCTCCACACCGCTGCAGTCGACGGTACCGCGGGCCCGGGATCCACCG
GTCGCCACCATGGTGAGCAAGGGCGAGGAGCTGTTCACCGGGGTGGTGCCCATCCTGGTCGAGCTGGACG
GCGACGTAAACGGCCACAAGTTCAGCGTGTCCGGCGAGGGCGAGGGCGATGCCACCTACGGCAAGCTGAC
CCTGAAGCTGATCTGCACCACCGGCAAGCTGCCCGTGCCCTGGCCCACCCTCGTGACCACCCTGGGCTAC
GGCCTGCAGTGCTTCGCCCGCTACCCCGACCACATGAAGCAGCACGACTTCTTCAAGTCCGCCATGCCCG
AAGGCTACGTCCAGGAGCGCACCATCTTCTTCAAGGACGACGGCAACTACAAGACCCGCGCCGAGGTGAA
GTTCGAGGGCGACACCCTGGTGAACCGCATCGAGCTGAAGGGCATCGACTTCAAGGAGGACGGCAACATC
CTGGGGCACAAGCTGGAGTACAACTACAACAGCCACAACGTCTATATCACCGCCGACAAGCAGAAGAACG
GCATCAAGGCCAACTTCAAGATCCGCCACAACATCGAGGACGGCGGCGTGCAGCTCGCCGACCACTACCA
GCAGAACACCCCCATCGGCGACGGCCCCGTGCTGCTGCCCGACAACCACTACCTGAGCTACCAGTCCAAG
CTGAGCAAAGACCCCAACGAGAAGCGCGATCACATGGTCCTGCTGGAGTTCGTGACCGCCGCCGGGATCA
CTCTCGGCATGGACGAGCTGTACAAGTAAAGCGGCCGCGACTCTAGATCATAATCAGCCATACCACATTT
GTAGAGGTTTTACTTGCTTTAAAAAACCTCCCACACCTCCCCCTGAACCTGAAACATAAAATGAATGCAA
TTGTTGTTGTTAACTTGTTTATTGCAGCTTATAATGGTTACAAATAAAGCAATAGCATCACAAATTTCAC
AAATAAAGCATTTTTTTCACTGCATTCTAGTTGTGGTTTGTCCAAACTCATCAATGTATCTTAAGGCGTA
AATTGTAAGCGTTAATATTTTGTTAAAATTCGCGTTAAATTTTTGTTAAATCAGCTCATTTTTTAACCAA
TAGGCCGAAATCGGCAAAATCCCTTATAAATCAAAAGAATAGACCGAGATAGGGT
[37 nt withheld, positions 1946-1982]
AAAGAACGTGGACTCCAACGTCAAAGG
[49 nt withheld, positions 2010-2058]
T
[91 nt withheld, positions 2060-2150]
G
[124 nt withheld, positions 2152-2275]
CAGGTGGCACTTTTCGGGGAAATGTGCGCGGAACCCCTATTTGTTTATTTTTCTAAATACATTCAAATAT
GTATCCGCTCATGAGACAATAACCCTGATAAATGCTTCAATAATATTGAAAAAGGAAGAGTCCTGAGGCG
GAAAGAACCAGCTGTGGAATGTGTGTCAGTTAGGGTGTGGAAAGTCCCCAGGCTCCCCAGCAGGCAGAAG
TATGCAAAGCATGCATCTCAATTAGTCAGCAACCAGGTGTGGAAAGTCCCCAGGCTCCCCAGCAGGCAGA
AGTATGCAAAGCATGCATCTCAATTAGTCAGCAACCATAGTCCCGCCCCTAACTCCGCCCATCCCGCCCC
TAACTCCGCCCAGTTCCGCCCATTCTCCGCCCCATGGCTGACTAATTTTTTTTATTTATGCAGAGGCCGA
GGCCGCCTCGGCCTCTGAGCTATTCCAGAAGTAGTGAGGAGGCTTTTTTGGAGGCCTAGGCTTTTGCAAA
GATCGATCAAGAGACAGGATGAGGATCGTTTCGCATGATTGAACAAGATGGATTGCACGCAGGTTCTCCG
GCCGCTTGGGTGGAGAGGCTATTCGGCTATGACTGGGCACAACAGACAATCGGCTGCTCTGATGCCGCCG
TGTTCCGGCTGTCAGCGCAGGGGCGCCCGGTTCTTTTTGTCAAGACCGACCTGTCCGGTGCCCTGAATGA
ACTGCAAGACGAGGCAGCGCGGCTATCGTGGCTGGCCACGACGGGCGTTCCTTGCGCAGCTGTGCTCGAC
GTTGTCACTGAAGCGGGAAGGGACTGGCTGCTATTGGGCGAAGTGCCGGGGCAGGATCTCCTGTCATCTC
ACCTTGCTCCTGCCGAGAAAGTATCCATCATGGCTGATGCAATGCGGCGGCTGCATACGCTTGATCCGGC
TACCTGCCCATTCGACCACCAAGCGAAACATCGCATCGAGCGAGCACGTACTCGGATGGAAGCCGGTCTT
GTCGATCAGGATGATCTGGACGAAGAGCATCAGGGGCTCGCGCCAGCCGAACTGTTCGCCAGGCTCAAGG
CGAGCATGCCCGACGGCGAGGATCTCGTCGTGACCCATGGCGATGCCTGCTTGCCGAATATCATGGTGGA
AAATGGCCGCTTTTCTGGATTCATCGACTGTGGCCGGCTGGGTGTGGCGGACCGCTATCAGGACATAGCG
TTGGCTACCCGTGATATTGCTGAAGAGCTTGGCGGCGAATGGGCTGACCGCTTCCTCGTGCTTTACGGTA
TCGCCGCTCCCGATTCGCAGCGCATCGCCTTCTATCGCCTTCTTGACGAGTTCTTCTGAGCGGGACTCTG
GGGTTCGAAATGACCGACCAAGCGACGCCCAACCTGCCATCACGAGATTTCGATTCCACCGCCGCCTTCT
ATGAAAGGTTGGGCTTCGGAATCGTTTTCCGGGACGCCGGCTGGATGATCCTCCAGCGCGGGGATCTCAT
GCTGGAGTTCTTCGCCCACCCTAGGGGGAGGCTAACTGAAACACGGAAGGAGACAATACCGGAAGGAACC
CGCGCTATGACGGCAATAAAAAGACAGAATAAAACGCACGGTGTTGGGTCGTTTGTTCATAAACGCGGGG
TTCGGTCCCAGGGCTGGCACTCTGTCGATACCCCACCGAGACCCCATTGGGGCCAATACGCCCGCGTTTC
TTCCTTTTCCCCACCCCACCCCCCAAGTTCGGGTGAAGGCCCAGGGCTCGCAGCCAACGTCGGGGCGGCA
GGCCCTGCCATAGCCTCAGGTTACTCATATATACTTTAGATTGATTTAAAACTTCATTTTTAATTTAAAA
GGATCTAGGTGAAGATCCTTTTTGATAATCTCATGACCAAAATCCCTTAACGTGAGTTTTCGTTCCACTG
AGCGTCAGACCCCGTAGAAAAGATCAAAGGATCTTCTTGAGATCCTTTTTTTCTGCGCGTAATCTGCTGC
TTGCAAACAAAAAAACCACCGCTACCAGCGGTGGTTTGTTTGCCGGATCAAGAGCTACCAACTCTTTTTC
CGAAGGTAACTGGCTTCAGCAGAGCGCAGATACCAAATACTGTCCTTCTAGTGTAGCCGTAGTTAGGCCA
CCACTTCAAGAACTCTGTAGCACCGCCTACATACCTCGCTCTGCTAATCCTGTTACCAGTGGCTGCTGCC
AGTGGCGATAAGTCGTGTCTTACCGGGTTGGACTCAAGACGATAGTTACCGGATAAGGCGCAGCGGTCGG
GCTGAACGGGGGGTTCGTGCACACAGCCCAGCTTGGAGCGAACGACCTACACCGAACTGAGATACCTACA
GCGTGAGCTATGAGAAAGCGCCACGCTTCCCGAAGGGAGAAAGGCGGACAGGTATCCGGTAAGCGGCAGG
GTCGGAACAGGAGAGCGCACGAGGGAGCTTCCAGGGGGAAACGCCTGGTATCTTTATAGTCCTGTCGGGT
TTCGCCACCTCTGACTTGAGCGTCGATTTTTGTGATGCTCGTCAGGGGGGCGGAGCCTATGGAAAAACGC
CAGCAACGCGGCCTTTTTACGGTTCCTGGCCTTTTGCTGGCCTTTTGCTCACATGTTCTTTCCTGCGTTA
TCCCCTGATTCTGTGGATAACCGTATTACCGCCATGCAT
Features (pLannotate 1.2.2; 16 found; start..end, strand, type, name):
     61..364     +  enhancer       CMV enhancer: human cytomegalovirus immediate early enhancer
    365..568     +  promoter       CMV promoter: human cytomegalovirus (CMV) immediate early promoter
    591..621     +  misc_feature   MCS (fragment): multiple cloning site
    628..810     +  CDS            B4GALT1 (fragment): B4GT1_HUMAN - Also known as GGTB2. Experimental evidence at protein level: Swiss-Prot protein existence level 1. [Processed beta-1,4-galactosyltransferase 1]: The cell surface form functions as a recognition molecule during a variety of cell to cell and cell to matrix interactions, as those occurring during development and egg fertilization, by binding to specific oligosaccharide ligands on opposing cells or in the extracellular matrix. From Homo sapiens (Human).
    805..836     +  misc_feature   MCS (fragment): multiple cloning site
    850..1569    +  CDS            mVenus: Venus YFP with monomerizing A206K mutation (Nagai et al., 2002; Kremers et al., 2006) mammalian codon-optimized
   1586..1669    +  CDS            large T antigen (fragment): large T antigen from SV40 (simian virus 40)
   1692..1813    +  polyA_signal   SV40 poly(A) signal: SV40 polyadenylation signal
   1847..2275    -  rep_origin     f1 ori (sequence partly withheld): f1 bacteriophage origin of replication; arrow indicates direction of (+) strand synthesis
   2302..2406    +  promoter       AmpR promoter: bla
   2408..2765    +  promoter       SV40 promoter: SV40 enhancer and early promoter
   2800..3594    +  CDS            NeoR/KanR: aminoglycoside phosphotransferase from Tn5; aph(3')-II (or nptII); confers resistance to neomycin, kanamycin, and G418 (Geneticin®)
   3615..3767    +  CDS            ble (fragment): BLE_KLEPN - Experimental evidence at protein level: Swiss-Prot protein existence level 1. Binding protein with a strong affinity to the bleomycin family of antibiotics. Binds to CL990; an antimitotic-antibiotic compound. From Klebsiella pneumoniae.
   3826..3873    +  polyA_signal   HSV TK poly(A) signal: herpes simplex virus thymidine kinase polyadenylation signal (Cole and Stacy, 1985)
   3964..3980    -  polyA_signal   bGH poly(A) signal (fragment): bovine growth hormone polyadenylation signal
   4202..4790    +  rep_origin     ori: high-copy-number ColE1/pMB1/pBR322/pUC origin of replication
