[The description below was written by a language model from this plasmid's Addgene catalogue record and pLannotate feature annotations shown in this document.]
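Description:
Cerulean-GalT is a mammalian expression plasmid built on the Clontech pECFP-N1 backbone that encodes a cyan fluorescent Golgi marker. The insert, cloned between XhoI and BamHI sites of the multiple cloning site, is a roughly 180 bp fragment encoding amino acids 1–60 of human galactosyltransferase. The feature table identifies this fragment as beta-1,4-galactosyltransferase 1 (B4GALT1), whereas the catalogue's gene link points to GALT, so the annotation is the better guide to the insert's identity. This N-terminal region sits upstream of, and in frame with, the fluorescent protein, giving a C-terminally tagged fusion. The record states that the fluorophore is Cerulean, an improved ECFP variant. The automated annotation labels this open reading frame as mVenus, which most likely reflects the close sequence similarity among GFP-derived proteins rather than the actual identity of the tag.

Expression of the fusion is driven by the human cytomegalovirus immediate early enhancer and promoter and terminated by the SV40 polyadenylation signal. A separate cassette carries the Tn5 NeoR/KanR aminoglycoside phosphotransferase gene under tandem bacterial (bla-type) and SV40 early promoters, followed by the HSV TK polyadenylation signal. This single marker gives kanamycin resistance in E. coli and G418 selection in mammalian cells. A high-copy pUC-type origin supports bacterial propagation, and an f1 origin allows single-stranded DNA production. The short large T antigen, ble and bGH fragments in the table appear to be incidental backbone matches.

The associated work concerns the diffusional mobility of Golgi proteins in living cell membranes, so the construct suits live-cell imaging of the Golgi.
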