Addgene plasmid #11930: Cerulean-GalT
Depositing lab: Jennifer Lippincott-Schwartz. Depositing organization: National Institute of Child Health and Human Development (NICHD). Publication: Diffusional mobility of Golgi proteins in membranes of living cells. Cole NB, Smith CL, Sciaky N, Terasaki M, Edidin M, Lippincott-Schwartz J. Science. 1996 Aug 9. 273(5276):797-801. 10.1126/science.273.5276.797 PubMed 8670420.
Backbone
  Vector backbone: pECFP-N1
  Backbone manufacturer: Clontech
  Backbone size w/o insert (bp): 4733
  Vector type: Mammalian Expression
  Selectable markers: Neomycin (select with G418)
Growth in bacteria
  Bacterial resistance: Kanamycin, 50 μg/mL
  Growth temperature: 37°C
  Growth strain: DH5alpha
  Copy number: Unknown
Gene/Insert
  Gene/Insert name: GalT
  Species: H. sapiens (human)
  Insert size (bp): 180
  Mutation: Amino acids 1-60 of the human galactosyltransferase. Cerulean has mutations described by Rizzo, M. A., Springer, G. H., Granada, B., and Piston, D. W. (2004) Nat Biotechnol 22, 445-9.
  Entrez Gene: GALT
  Cloning method: Restriction Enzyme; 5′ cloning site XhoI (not destroyed); 3′ cloning site BamHI (not destroyed)
  Sequencing primers: 5′ CMV-F
Terms and licenses: Academic/Nonprofit Terms; Industry Terms: Not Available to Industry
Depositor comments: Cerulean ws developed by Piston lab. Reference is Rizzo, M. A., Springer, G. H., Granada, B., and Piston, D. W. (2004) Nat Biotechnol 22, 445-9. The EGFP (Clontech Laboratories, Inc., Palo, Alto, CA) contains a valine immediately after the start codon that is not found in the wild type sequence. However, to avoid confusion with previously published work on GFP mutants, the wild type residue numbers are used. This construct contains amino acids 1-60 of the human galactosyltransferase. The original article describes cloning into pcDNA1 ro pCDLSRa. A subsequent paper Zaal et. al. Cell 99:589-601 (1999) describes subcloning into the parent vector used here.
How to cite: Cerulean-GalT was a gift from Jennifer Lippincott-Schwartz (Addgene plasmid # 11930 ; http://n2t.net/addgene:11930 ; RRID:Addgene_11930)
