>Addgene plasmid #11930 | Cerulean-GalT | addgene partial sequence | sequence record 18529 | CMV-F 5'-CGCAAATGGGCGGTAGGCGTG-3'
TGACCGTCAGATCCGCTAGCGCTACCGGACTCAGATCTCGAGCTCGCCACCATGAGGCTTCGGGAGCCGC
TCCTGAGCGGCAGCGCCGCGATGCCAGGCGCGTCCCTACAGCGGGCCTGCCGCCTGCTCGTGGCCGTCTG
CGCTCTGCACCTTGGCGTCACCCTCGTTTACTACCTGGCTGGCCGCGACCTGAGCCGCCTGCCCCAACTG
GTCGGAGTCTCCACACCGCTGCAGTCGACGGTACCGCGGGCCCGGGATCCACCGGTCGCCACCATGGTGA
GCAAGGGCGAGGAGCTGTTCACCGGGGTGGTGCCCATCCTGGTCGAGCTGGACGGCGACGTAAACGGCCA
CAAGTTCAGCGTGTCCGGCGAGGGCGAGGGCGATGCCACCTACGGCAAGCTGACCCTGAAGTTCATCTGC
ACCACCGGCAAGCTGCCCGTGCCCTGGCCCACCCTCGTGACCACCCTGACCTGGGGCGTGCAGTGCTTCG
CCCGCTACCCCGACCACATGAAGCAGCACGACTTCTTCAAGTCCGCCATGCCCGAAGGCTACGTCCAGGA
GCGCACCATCTTCTTCAAGGACGACGGCAACTACAAGACCCGCGCCGAGGTGAAGTTCGAGGGCGACACC
CTGGTGAACCGCATCGAGCTGAAGGGCATCGACTTCAAGGAGGACGGCAACATCCTGGGGCACAAGCTGG
AGTACAACGCCATCAGCGACAACGTCTATATCACCGCCGACAAGCAGAAGAACGGCATCAAGGCCAACTT
CAAGATCCGCCACAACATCGAGGACGGCAGCGTGCAGCTCGCCGACCACTACCAGCA
